Addgene plasmid #200874: pSCT221: pR6K-Donor(ZooTsy)_H1:12_E1:135_E2:20_H2:12
Purpose: ZooTsy donor harboring KanR cargo.
Depositing lab: Feng Zhang. Depositing organization: Broad Institute. Publication: Modularity and diversity of target selectors in Tn7 transposons. Faure G, Saito M, Benler S, Peng I, Wolf YI, Strecker J, Altae-Tran H, Neumann E, Li D, Makarova KS, Macrae RK, Koonin EV, Zhang F. Mol Cell. 2023 Jun 15;83(12):2122-2136.e10. doi: 10.1016/j.molcel.2023.05.013. Epub 2023 Jun 1. PubMed 37267947.
Backbone
  Vector backbone: pR6K
  Vector type: Bacterial Expression
Growth in bacteria
  Bacterial resistance: Kanamycin, 50 μg/mL
  Growth temperature: 37°C
  Growth strain: Pir1
  Copy number: Low Copy
Gene/Insert
  Gene/Insert name: ZooTsy
  Species: Zoogloea sp. LCSB751
  Cloning method: Gibson Cloning
Terms and licenses: Academic/Nonprofit Terms; Industry Terms: Not Available to Industry
How to cite: pSCT221: pR6K-Donor(ZooTsy)_H1:12_E1:135_E2:20_H2:12 was a gift from Feng Zhang (Addgene plasmid # 200874 ; http://n2t.net/addgene:200874 ; RRID:Addgene_200874)
