[The description below was written by a language model from this plasmid's Addgene catalogue record and pLannotate feature annotations shown in this document.]
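Description:
pSCT221 is a small (about 2.4 kb) bacterial donor plasmid built on a pR6K backbone. It supplies the mobile DNA for transposition assays with ZooTsy, a Tn7-like transposon system from Zoogloea sp. LCSB751. The plasmid replicates from the R6K γ origin, which depends on the pi initiator protein supplied in trans, so it is maintained only in pir-expressing strains such as Pir1, at low copy according to the record. In ordinary hosts lacking pi it behaves as a conditional (suicide) replicon. This property is generally useful for donor plasmids because kanamycin-resistant clones recovered in a non-permissive background reflect movement of the cargo rather than persistence of the donor. An incP oriT is also annotated, which would allow conjugative mobilisation when transfer functions are provided by a helper. Short fragments of a ColE1-type origin, bom and lacZα appear to be cloning remnants rather than functional elements.

The payload is a kanamycin resistance cassette (neo/nptII). It is accompanied by a fragment annotated as Tn5 tnpA, probably carried over from the Tn5-derived source of the cassette, and by a single FRT site. This marker serves both as the plasmid's selection and as the transposon cargo. The construct name (H1:12, E1:135, E2:20, H2:12) suggests a particular configuration of transposon end and flanking segment lengths, likely one of a series of donor variants, but the record does not define these labels. The ZooTsy end sequences themselves are not annotated in the automated feature table. No transposase or target-selector genes are present, so these must be supplied from separate constructs.
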