Features (pLannotate 1.2.2; 9 found; start..end, strand, type, name):
    188..204     -  promoter       AmpR promoter (fragment): bla
    208..999     -  CDS            neo: KKA2_KLEPN - Also known as kan, nptII. Experimental evidence at protein level: Swiss-Prot protein existence level 1. Resistance to kanamycin, neomycin, paromomycin, ribostamycin, butirosin and gentamicin B. From Klebsiella pneumoniae.
   1031..1327    -  CDS            tnpA (fragment): TN5P_ECOLX - Also known as tnp. Experimental evidence at protein level: Swiss-Prot protein existence level 1. Mediates transposition of transposon Tn5 by a 'cut and paste' mechanism. First, the monomeric transposase binds the 19 bp inverted DNA repeats flanking the transposon. Then, dimerization of the DNA- bound transposase creates a synaptic DNA complex. After nicking of the first DNA strand, excision of the transposon proceeds through a series of intermediates. The transposase then mediates the insertion of the transposon at a new site by strand transfer. The activity of the wild- type tran
   1386..1433    +  protein_bind   FRT: FLP-mediated recombination occurs in the 8-bp core sequence TCTAGAAA (Turan and Bode, 2011). FLP recombinase from the Saccharomyces cerevisiae 2μ plasmid
   1656..1676    +  CDS            lacZα (fragment): LacZα fragment of β-galactosidase; lacZ fragment
   1813..1921    +  oriT           oriT: incP origin of transfer
   1953..2328    +  rep_origin     R6K γ ori: γ replication origin from E. coli plasmid R6K; requires the R6K initiator protein pi for replication
   2334..2377    -  rep_origin     ori (fragment): high-copy-number ColE1/pMB1/pBR322/pUC origin of replication
   2378..14      +  misc_feature   bom (fragment) (across the origin): basis of mobility region from pBR322
>Addgene plasmid #200874 | pSCT221: pR6K-Donor(ZooTsy)_H1:12_E1:135_E2:20_H2:12 | addgene full sequence | sequence record 399859 | Addgene NGS Result
GAGAGTGCACCATACAGGAAACAGCTATGACCATGATTACGCCAAGCTCGGCGCGCCATTGGGATTCGGT
CGAATTCGGACTGGGATTCTCCAATATAGAGCGCTTTTGAAGCTGATGTGCTTAAAAACTTACTCAATGG
AATAATTCTAGATAATTCACTAGTGATTGGAAATGTTGGATCCTCATACTCTTCCTTTTTCAATTCAGAA
GAACTCGTCAAGAAGGCGATAGAAGGCGATGCGCTGCGAATCGGGAGCGGCGATACCGTAAAGCACGAGG
AAGCGGTCAGCCCATTCGCCGCCAAGCTCTTCAGCAATATCACGGGTAGCCAACGCTATGTCCTGATAGC
GGTCCGCCACACCCAGCCGGCCACAGTCGATGAATCCAGAAAAGCGGCCATTTTCCACCATGATATTCGG
CAAGCAGGCATCGCCATGGGTCACGACGAGATCCTCGCCGTCGGGCATGCGCGCCTTGAGCCTGGCGAAC
AGTTCGGCTGGCGCGAGCCCCTGATGCTCTTCGTCCAGATCATCCTGATCGACAAGACCGGCTTCCATCC
GAGTACGTGCTCGCTCGATGCGATGTTTCGCTTGGTGGTCGAATGGGCAGGTAGCCGGATCAAGCGTATG
CAGCCGCCGCATTGCATCAGCCATGATGGATACTTTCTCGGCAGGAGCAAGGTGGGATGACAGGAGATCC
TGCCCCGGCACTTCGCCCAATAGCAGCCAGTCCCTTCCCGCTTCAGTGACAACGTCGAGCACAGCTGCGC
AAGGAACGCCCGTCGTGGCCAGCCACGATAGCCGCGCTGCCTCGTCCTGCAGTTCATTCAGGGCACCGGA
CAGGTCGGTCTTGACAAAAAGAACCGGGCGCCCCTGCGCTGACAGCCGGAACACGGCGGCATCAGAGCAG
CCGATTGTCTGTTGTGCCCAGTCATAGCCGAATAGCCTCTCCACCCAAGCGGCCGGAGAACCTGCGTGCA
ATCCATCTTGTTCAATCATGCGAAACGATCCTCATCCTGTCTCTTGATCAGATCTTGATCCCCTGCGCCA
TCAGATCCTTGGCGGCAAGAAAGCCATCCAGTTTACTTTGCAGGGCTTCCCAACCTTACCAGAGGGCGCC
CCAGCTGGCAATTCCGGTTCGCTTGCTGTCCATAAAACCGCCCAGTCTAGCTATCGCCATGTAAGCCCAC
TGCAAGCTACCTGCTTTCTCTTTGCGCTTGCGTTTTCCCTTGTCCAGATAGCCCAGTAGCTGACATTCAT
CCGGGGTCAGCACCGTTTCTGCGGACTGGCTTTCTACGTGTTCCGCTTCCTTTAGCAGCCCTTGCGCCAT
GCATTTGTTAAATCGAATTATCCATTGCTGTTGACAAAGGGAATCAGGGGATCTTGAAGTTCCTATTCCG
AAGTTCCTATTCTCTAGAAAGTATAGGAACTTCAGAGCGCTTTTGAAGCTGATTCGAGATCATGCATGAG
CTCACTAGTGGATCCCCCCGACTACTTCTAATGCTGTGACATCACTCACAGGATTCCTGCAAGTAATGCG
ACATTGGATACTTTGGGATTCCTTTATAGTCAGTGGGTTATCCGAATTTTTGCCTTGTTCGTTGCTACAT
TGGCTAAATCAGAACTTCGGCAGCTCGTCATCCCAATACGCGTCAATTCACTGGCCGTCGTTTTACTACT
TTCCGCTGCATAACCCTGCTTCGGGGTCATTATAGCGATTTTTTCGGTATATCCATCCTTTTTCGCACGA
TATACAGGATTTTGCCAAAGGGTTCGTGTAGACTTTCCTTGGTGTATCCAACGGCGTCAGCCGGGCAGGA
TAGGTGAAGTAGGCCCACCCGCGAGCGGGTGTTCCTTCTTCACTGTCCCTTATTCGCACCTGGCGGTGCT
CAACGGGAATCCTGCTCTGCGAGGCTGGCCGATAAGCTCTGATAACGCAGGAAAGAACATGGGCAGTTCA
ACCTGTTGATAGTACGTACTAAGCTCTCATGTTTCACGTACTAAGCTCTCAAGTTTAACGTACTAAGCTC
TCATGTTTAACGAACTAAACCCTCATGGCTAACGTACTAAGCTCTCATGGCTAACGTACTAAGCTCTCAT
GTTTCACGTACTAAGCTCTCATGTTTGAACAATAAAATTAATATAAATCAGCAACTTAAATAGCCTCTAA
GGTTTTAAGTTTTATAAGAAAAAAAAGAATATATAAGGCTTTTAAAGCTTTTAAGGTTTAACGGTTGTGG
ACAACAAGCCAGGGATGTAACGCACTGAGAAGCCCTTAGAGCCTCTCAAAGCAATTTTGAGTGACACAGG
AACACTTAACGGCTGACAACCGGCTGGTAACAGGATTAGCAGAGCGAGGTATGTAGGCGGTGCTACAAGA
TTGTACT
